Addgene plasmid #233659: CT754
Purpose: FLEx switch with tTA
Depositing lab: Wilson Wong. Depositing organization: Boston University Main Campus. Publication: Multiplexing light-inducible recombinases to control cell fate, Boolean logic, and cell patterning in mammalian cells. Tous C, Kinstlinger IS, Rice MEL, Deng J, Wong WW. Sci Adv. 2025 May 9;11(19):eadt1971. doi: 10.1126/sciadv.adt1971. Epub 2025 May 9. PubMed 40344052.
Backbone
  Vector backbone: Unknown
  Vector type: Mammalian Expression
Growth in bacteria
  Bacterial resistance: Ampicillin, 100 μg/mL
  Growth temperature: 37°C
  Growth strain: DH5alpha
  Copy number: High Copy
Gene/Insert
  Gene/Insert name: tTA FLEx switch
  Species: H. sapiens (human)
  Mutation: None
  Cloning method: Gibson Cloning
Terms and licenses: Academic/Nonprofit Terms; Industry Terms: Not Available to Industry
How to cite: CT754 was a gift from Wilson Wong (Addgene plasmid # 233659 ; http://n2t.net/addgene:233659 ; RRID:Addgene_233659)
