[The description below was written by a language model from this plasmid's Addgene catalogue record and pLannotate feature annotations shown in this document.]
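Description:
CT754 is a 10.9 kb mammalian expression plasmid built on an HIV-1-derived, self-inactivating lentiviral transfer vector. The catalogue lists the backbone as unknown, but the feature table shows a truncated 5' LTR, Ψ packaging signal with a gag fragment, RRE, cPPT/CTS, WPRE and a ΔU3 3' LTR. It is propagated in E. coli through a high-copy ColE1/pUC-type origin with ampicillin selection (AmpR and its bla promoter). The backbone also carries leftover pieces of older vectors outside the viral region. These include an SV40 promoter upstream of gpt fragments with the SV40 small t intron and poly(A) signal, together with rop, bom and TcR fragments. None of these is described in the record as functional.

The payload is a recombinase-driven "FLEx" switch placed downstream of the SFFV promoter. Two minimal FRT sites in opposite orientation are annotated flanking a segment containing mCherry and, in the opposite orientation, tetR followed by the VP16 activation domain, which together constitute the tetracycline-controlled transactivator tTA. As annotated, mCherry lies in the same orientation as the SFFV promoter and adjacent to it, so it should be expressed in the starting state, while tTA is antisense and silent. FLP-mediated inversion between the FRT sites would then flip the segment, placing tTA under SFFV control and turning mCherry off. Classical FLEx designs use a second pair of heterospecific sites to lock the inverted state, but the annotation detects only the two FRT sites. WPRE downstream enhances transcript expression.

The associated work concerns multiplexed light-inducible recombinases for cell fate control, Boolean logic and patterning in mammalian cells. This suggests CT754 serves as a recombinase-responsive reporter and output module that converts a recombination event into tTA activity able to drive TRE-controlled genes.
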