Features (pLannotate 1.2.2; 37 found; start..end, strand, type, name):
    374..478     -  promoter       AmpR promoter: bla
    573..608     +  CDS            rop (fragment): Rop protein, which maintains plasmids at low copy number; rop
    710..758     +  misc_feature   bom (fragment): basis of mobility region from pBR322
    759..1038    -  CDS            TcR (fragment): tetracycline efflux protein; tet; confers resistance to tetracycline
   1266..1284    +  promoter       SP6 promoter: promoter for bacteriophage SP6 RNA polymerase
   1309..1542    -  LTR            3' LTR (ΔU3): self-inactivating 3' long terminal repeat (LTR) from HIV-1
   1544..1612    -  CDS            nef (fragment): NEF_HV1Z2 - Experimental evidence at protein level: Swiss-Prot protein existence level 1. Extracellular Nef protein targets CD4(+) T-lymphocytes for apoptosis by interacting with CXCR4 surface receptors. From Human immunodeficiency virus type 1 group M subtype D (isolate Z2/CDC-Z34) (HIV-1).
   1629..1651    -  misc_feature   MCS (fragment): pBluescript multiple cloning site
   1652..2240    -  misc_feature   WPRE: woodchuck hepatitis virus posttranscriptional regulatory element
   2240..2258    -  misc_feature   MCS (fragment): pBluescript multiple cloning site
   2259..2289    -  misc_feature   MCS (fragment): pUC18/19 multiple cloning site
   2334..2367    +  protein_bind   FRT (minimal): supports FLP-mediated excision but not integration (Turan and Bode, 2011) FLP recombinase from the Saccharomyces cerevisiae 2μ plasmid
   2416..3036    +  CDS            tetR: TETR2_ECOLX - Experimental evidence at protein level: Swiss-Prot protein existence level 1. TetR is the repressor of the tetracycline resistance element; its N-terminal region forms a helix-turn-helix structure and binds DNA. Binding of tetracycline to TetR reduces the repressor affinity for the tetracycline resistance gene (tetA) promoter operator sites. From Escherichia coli.
   3187..3417    +  CDS            VP16 AD: transcriptional activation domain of herpes simplex virus protein VP16 (Triezenberg et al., 1988; Cousens et al., 1989); UL48
   3458..4165    -  CDS            mCherry: mCherry is a basic (constitutively fluorescent) red fluorescent protein published in 2004, derived from Discosoma sp.. It is reported to be a very rapidly-maturing monomer with low acid sensitivity.
   4211..4244    -  protein_bind   FRT (minimal): supports FLP-mediated excision but not integration (Turan and Bode, 2011) FLP recombinase from the Saccharomyces cerevisiae 2μ plasmid
   4278..4685    -  promoter       SFFV promoter: spleen focus-forming virus long terminal repeat (LTR) promoter
   4769..4801    +  misc_feature   MCS (fragment): pBluescript multiple cloning site
   4838..4955    -  misc_feature   cPPT/CTS: central polypurine tract and central termination sequence of HIV-1
   4992..5092    -  CDS            Rev (fragment): human immunodeficiency virus 1 (HIV-1) Rev protein; rev; enhances nuclear export of unspliced and incompletely spliced viral mRNAs
   5469..5702    -  misc_feature   RRE: The Rev response element (RRE) of HIV-1 allows for Rev-dependent mRNA export from the nucleus to the cytoplasm.
   5877..6215    -  CDS            HIV-1 gag (fragment): gag protein from human immunodeficiency virus 1; gag
   6199..6324    -  misc_feature   HIV-1 Ψ: packaging signal of human immunodeficiency virus type 1
   6371..6628    -  LTR            5' LTR (truncated): truncated 5' long terminal repeat (LTR) from HIV-1
   6676..7005    -  CDS            nef (fragment): NEF_HV1BR - Experimental evidence at protein level: Swiss-Prot protein existence level 1. Extracellular Nef protein targets CD4(+) T-lymphocytes for apoptosis by interacting with CXCR4 surface receptors (PubMed:14990729). From Human immunodeficiency virus type 1 group M subtype B (isolate BRU/LAI) (HIV-1).
   7172..7306    -  polyA_signal   SV40 poly(A) signal: SV40 polyadenylation signal
   7329..7412    -  CDS            large T antigen (fragment): large T antigen from SV40 (simian virus 40)
   7731..7751    -  CDS            SV40 NLS: nuclear localization signal of SV40 (simian virus 40) large T antigen
   7881..7946    -  intron         small t intron: SV40 (simian virus 40) small t antigen intron
   7948..8022    -  CDS            small t antigen (fragment): SV40 (simian virus 40) small t antigen
   8026..8331    -  CDS            frsA (fragment): FRSA_ECOLI - Also known as yafA. Experimental evidence at protein level: Swiss-Prot protein existence level 1. Catalyzes the hydrolysis of esters (PubMed:15808744). Displays esterase activity toward pNP-butyrate (PubMed:15808744). May stimulate mixed-acid fermentation by acting as a fermentation/respiration switch that down-regulates respiration and up- regulates fermentation rates (PubMed:15169777). From Escherichia coli (strain K12).
   8426..8761    -  CDS            gpt (fragment): XGPT_ECOLI - Also known as gpp, gxu. Experimental evidence at protein level: Swiss-Prot protein existence level 1. Purine salvage pathway enzyme that catalyzes the transfer of the ribosyl-5-phosphate group from 5-phospho-alpha-D-ribose 1- diphosphate (PRPP) to the N9 position of the 6-oxopurines guanine and xanthine to form the corresponding ribonucleotides GMP (guanosine 5'- monophosphate) and XMP (xanthosine 5'-monophosphate), with the release of PPi. To a lesser extent, also acts on hypoxanthine (PubMed:9100006, PubMed:3886014). Does not ribophosphorylate adenine (PubMed:3886014). From Esch
   8761..8880    -  CDS            gpt (fragment): XGPT_ECOLI - Also known as gpp, gxu. Experimental evidence at protein level: Swiss-Prot protein existence level 1. Purine salvage pathway enzyme that catalyzes the transfer of the ribosyl-5-phosphate group from 5-phospho-alpha-D-ribose 1- diphosphate (PRPP) to the N9 position of the 6-oxopurines guanine and xanthine to form the corresponding ribonucleotides GMP (guanosine 5'- monophosphate) and XMP (xanthosine 5'-monophosphate), with the release of PPi. To a lesser extent, also acts on hypoxanthine (PubMed:9100006, PubMed:3886014). Does not ribophosphorylate adenine (PubMed:3886014). From Esch
   9080..9409    -  promoter       SV40 promoter: SV40 enhancer and early promoter
   9416..9472    -  CDS            lacI (fragment): lac repressor; lacI; The lac repressor binds to the lac operator to inhibit transcription in E. coli. This inhibition can be relieved by adding lactose or isopropyl-β-D-thiogalactopyranoside (IPTG).
   9655..10243   -  rep_origin     ori: high-copy-number ColE1/pMB1/pBR322/pUC origin of replication
  10414..373     -  CDS            AmpR (across the origin): β-lactamase; bla; confers resistance to ampicillin, carbenicillin, and related antibiotics
>Addgene plasmid #233659 | CT754 | addgene full sequence | sequence record 463756 | Addgene NGS Result
TGGCAGCACTGCATAATTCTCTTACTGTCATGCCATCCGTAAGATGCTTTTCTGTGACTGGTGAGTACTC
AACCAAGTCATTCTGAGAATAGTGTATGCGGCGACCGAGTTGCTCTTGCCCGGCGTCAATACGGGATAAT
ACCGCGCCACATAGCAGAACTTTAAAAGTGCTCATCATTGGAAAACGTTCTTCGGGGCGAAAACTCTCAA
GGATCTTACCGCTGTTGAGATCCAGTTCGATGTAACCCACTCGTGCACCCAACTGATCTTCAGCATCTTT
TACTTTCACCAGCGTTTCTGGGTGAGCAAAAACAGGAAGGCAAAATGCCGCAAAAAAGGGAATAAGGGCG
ACACGGAAATGTTGAATACTCATACTCTTCCTTTTTCAATATTATTGAAGCATTTATCAGGGTTATTGTC
TCATGAGCGGATACATATTTGAATGTATTTAGAAAAATAAACAAATAGGGGTTCCGCGCACATTTCCCCG
AAAAGTGCCACCTGACGTCTAAGAAACCATTATTATCATGACATTAACCTATAAAAATAGGCGTATCACG
AGGCCCTTTCGTCTCGCGCGTTTCGGTGATGACGGTGAAAACCTCTGACACATGCAGCTCCCGGAGACGG
TCACAGCTTGTCTGTAAGCGGATGCCGGGAGCAGACAAGCCCGTCAGGGCGCGTCAGCGGGTGTTGGCGG
GTGTCGGGGCTGGCTTAACTATGCGGCATCAGAGCAGATTGTACTGAGAGTGCACCATTCGACGCTCTCC
CTTATGCGACTCCTGCATTAGGAAGCAGCCCAGTAGTAGGTTGAGGCCGTTGAGCACCGCCGCCGCAAGG
AATGGTGCATGCAAGGAGATGGCGCCCAACAGTCCCCCGGCCACGGGGCCTGCCACCATACCCACGCCGA
AACAAGCGCTCATGAGCCCGAAGTGGCGAGCCCGATCTTCCCCATCGGTGATGTCGGCGATATAGGCGCC
AGCAACCGCACCTGTGGCGCCGGTGATGCCGGCCACGATGCGTCCGGCGTAGAGGATCTGGCTAGCGATG
ACCCTGCTGATTGGTTCGCTGACCATTTCCGGGTGCGGGACGGCGTTACCAGAAACTCAGAAGGTTCGTC
CAACCAAACCGACTCTGACGGCAGTTTACGAGAGAGATGATAGGGTCTGCTTCAGTAAGCCAGATGCTAC
ACAATTAGGCTTGTACATATTGTCGTTAGAACGCGGCTACAATTAATACATAACCTTATGTATCATACAC
ATACGATTTAGGTGACACTATAGAATACACGGAATTAATTCTAGATGCTGCTAGAGATTTTCCACACTGA
CTAAAAGGGTCTGAGGGATCTCTAGTTACCAGAGTCACACAACAGACGGGCACACACTACTTGAAGCACT
CAAGGCAAGCTTTATTGAGGCTTAAGCAGTGGGTTCCCTAGTTAGCCAGAGAGCTCCCAGGCTCAGATCT
GGTCTAACCAGAGAGACCCAGTACAAGCAAAAAGCAGATCTTGTCTTCGTTGGGAGTGAATTAGCCCTTC
CAGTCCCCCCTTTTCTTTTAAAAAGTGGCTAAGATCTACAGCTGCCTTGTAAGTCATTGGTCTTAAAGGT
ACCGAGCTCGAATTAATTCCCTCGAGGTCGACGGTATCGATGCGGGGAGGCGGCCCAAAGGGAGATCCGA
CTCGTCTGAGGGCGAAGGCGAAGACGCGGAAGAGGCCGCAGAGCCGGCAGCAGGCCGCGGGAAGGAAGGT
CCGCTGGATTGAGGGCCGAAGGGACGTAGCAGAAGGACGTCCCGCGCAGAATCCAGGTGGCAACACAGGC
GAGCAGCCAAGGAAAGGACGATGATTTCCCCGACAACACCACGGAATTGTCAGTGCCCAACAGCCGAGCC
CCTGTCCAGCAGCGGGCAAGGCAGGCGGCGATGAGTTCCGCCGTGGCAATAGGGAGGGGGAAAGCGAAAG
TCCCGGAAAGGAGCTGACAGGTGGTGGCAATGCCCCAACCAGTGGGGGTTGCGTCAGCAAACACAGTGCA
CACCACGCCACGTTGCCTGACAACGGGCCACAACTCCTCATAAAGAGACAGCAACCAGGATTTATACAAG
GAGGAGAAAATGAAAGCCATACGGGAAGCAATAGCATGATACAAAGGCATTAAAGCAGCGTATCCACATA
GCGTAAAAGGAGCAACATAGTTAAGAATACCAGTCAATCTTTCACAAATTTTGTAATCCAGAGGTTGATT
ATCGATAAGCTTGATATCAAGCTTGCATGCCTGCAGGTCGACTCTAGAGTCGCGGCCGCGAAGTTCCTAT
TCTTCAAATAGTATAGGAACTTCGAAGTTCCTATTCTCTAGAAAGTATAGGAACTTCAAGGTGCGGCCGA
TCGTTGTTGCTATTAGTACGCGTGCCGCCACCATGATGTCTAGATTAGATAAAAGTAAAGTGATTAACAG
CGCATTAGAGCTGCTTAATGAGGTCGGAATCGAAGGTTTAACAACCCGTAAACTCGCCCAGAAGCTAGGT
GTAGAGCAGCCTACATTGTATTGGCATGTAAAAAATAAGCGGGCTTTGCTCGACGCCTTAGCCATTGAGA
TGTTAGATAGGCACCATACTCACTTTTGCCCTTTAGAAGGGGAAAGCTGGCAAGATTTTTTACGTAATAA
CGCTAAAAGTTTTAGATGTGCTTTACTAAGTCATCGCGATGGAGCAAAAGTACATTTAGGTACACGGCCT
ACAGAAAAACAGTATGAAACTCTCGAAAATCAATTAGCCTTTTTATGCCAACAAGGTTTTTCACTAGAGA
ATGCATTATATGCACTCAGCGCTGTGGGGCATTTTACTTTAGGTTGCGTATTGGAAGATCAAGAGCATCA
AGTCGCTAAAGAAGAAAGGGAAACACCTACTACTGATAGTATGCCGCCATTATTACGACAAGCTATCGAA
TTATTTGATCACCAAGGTGCAGAGCCAGCCTTCTTATTCGGCCTTGAATTGATCATATGCGGATTAGAAA
AACAACTTAAATGTGAAAGTGGGTCCGCGTACAGCCGCGCGCGTACGAAAAACAATTACGGGTCTACCAT
CGAGGGCCTGCTCGATCTCCCGGACGACGACGCCCCCGAAGAGGCGGGGCTGGCGGCTCCGCGCCTGTCC
TTTCTCCCCGCGGGACACACGCGCAGACTGTCGACGGCCCCCCCGACCGATGTCAGCCTGGGGGACGAGC
TCCACTTAGACGGCGAGGACGTGGCGATGGCGCATGCCGACGCGCTAGACGATTTCGATCTGGACATGTT
GGGGGACGGGGATTCCCCGGGTCCGGGATTTACCCCCCACGACTCCGCCCCCTACGGCGCTCTGGATATG
GCCGACTTCGAGTTTGAGCAGATGTTTACCGATGCCCTTGGAATTGACGAGTACGGTTAAGAAGTTCCTA
TACTATTTGAAGAATAGGAACTTCTTACTTGTACAGCTCGTCCATGCCGCCGGTGGAGTGGCGGCCCTCG
GCGCGTTCGTACTGTTCCACGATGGTGTAGTCCTCGTTGTGGGAGGTGATGTCCAACTTGATGTTGACGT
TGTAGGCGCCGGGCAGCTGCACGGGCTTCTTGGCCTTGTAGGTGGTCTTGACCTCAGCGTCGTAGTGGCC
GCCGTCCTTCAGCTTCAGCCTCTGCTTGATCTCGCCCTTCAGGGCGCCGTCCTCGGGGTACATCCGCTCG
GAGGAGGCCTCCCAGCCCATGGTCTTCTTCTGCATTACGGGGCCGTCGGAGGGGAAGTTGGTGCCGCGCA
GCTTCACCTTGTAGATGAACTCGCCGTCCTGCAGGGAGGAGTCCTGGGTCACGGTCACCACGCCGCCGTC
CTCGAAGTTCATCACGCGCTCCCACTTGAAGCCCTCGGGGAAGGACAGCTTCAAGTAGTCGGGGATGTCG
GCGGGGTGCTTCACGTAGGCCTTGGAGCCGTACATGAACTGAGGGGACAGGATGTCCCAGGCGAAGGGCA
GGGGGCCACCCTTGGTCACCTTCAGCTTGGCGGTCTGGGTGCCCTCGTAGGGGCGGCCCTCGCCCTCGCC
CTCGATCTCGAACTCGTGGCCGTTCACGGAGCCCTCCATGTGCACCTTGAAGCGCATGAACTCCTTGATG
ATGGCCATGTTATCCTCCTCGCCCTTGCTCACCATGGTGGCGGCGGATCCCGAAGGTAAGGTCGACCGTA
GTAGGTAAAGGAAGTTCCTATACTTTCTAGAGAATAGGAACTTCGCGCGTGAGAATTCTCGAGAGCTCCA
GATCCCCCCCGGGCGACTCAGTCTGTCGGAGGACTGGCGCGCCGAGTGAGGGGTTGTGAGCTCTTTTATA
GAGCTCGGGAAGCAGAAGCGCGCGAACAGAAGCGAGAAGCAGGCTGATTGGTTAATTCAAATAAGGCGCA
GGGTCATTTCAGGTCCTTGGGGGAGCCTGGAAACATCTGATGGGTCTTAAGAAACTGCTGAGGGTTGGGC
CATATCTGGGGACCATCTGTTCTTGGCCTCGGGCCGGGGCCGAAACTGCGGTGACCATCTGTTCTTGGCC
CCGGGCCGGGGCCGAAACTGCTCACCGCAGATATCCTGTTTGGCCCAACGTTAGCTATTTTCATGTACCC
GCCCTTGATCTGAACTTCTCTATTCTTGGTTTGGTATTTTTCCATGCCTTGCAAAATGGCGTTACTGCAG
CTAGCTTGCCAAACCTACAGGTGGGGTCTTTCATTCCCCCCTTTTTCTGGAGACTAAATAAAATCTTTTA
TTTTATCGGGGCTGCAGGAATTCGATATCAAGCTTATCGATCCAAACTGGATCTCTGCTGTCCCTGTAAT
AAACCCGAAAATTTTGAATTTTTGTAATTTGTTTTTGTAATTCTTTAGTTTGTATGTCTGTTGCTATTAT
GTCTACTATTCTTTCCCCTGCACTGTACCCCCCAATCCCCCCTTTTCTTTTAAAATTGTGGATGAATACT
GCCATTTGGCGATACCGTCGAGATCCGTTCACTAATCGAATGGATCTGTCTCTGTCTCTCTCTCCACCTT
CTTCTTCTATTCCTTCGGGCCTGTCGGGTCCCCTCGGGGTTGGGAGGTGGGTCTGAAACGATAATGGTGA
ATATCCCTGCCTAACTCTATTCACTATAGAAAGTACAGCAAAAACTATTCTTAAACCTACCAAGCCTCCT
ACTATCATTATGAATAATTTTATATACCACAGCCAATTTGTTATGTTAAACCAATTCCACAAACTTGCCC
ATTTATCTAATTCCAATAATTCTTGTTCATTCTTTTCTTGCTGGTTTTGCGATTCTTCAATTAAGGAGTG
TATTAAGCTTGTGTAATTGTTAATTTCTCTGTCCCACTCCATCCAGGTCGTGTGATTCCAAATCTGTTCC
AGAGATTTATTACTCCAACTAGCATTCCAAGGCACAGCAGTGGTGCAAATGAGTTTTCCAGAGCAACCCC
AAATCCCCAGGAGCTGTTGATCCTTTAGGTATCTTTCCACAGCCAGGATTCTTGCCTGGAGCTGCTTGAT
GCCCCAGACTGTGAGTTGCAACAGATGCTGTTGCGCCTCAATAGCCCTCAGCAAATTGTTCTGCTGCTGC
ACTATACCAGACAATAATTGTCTGGCCTGTACCGTCAGCGTCATTGACGCTGCGCCCATAGTGCTTCCTG
CTGCTCCCAAGAACCCAAGGAACAAAGCTCCTATTCCCACTGCTCTTTTTTCTCTCTGCACCACTCTTCT
CTTTGCCTTGGTGGGTGCTACTCCTAATGGTTCAATTTTTACTACTTTATATTTATATAATTCACTTCTC
CAATTGTCCCTCATATCTCCTCCTCCAGGTCTGAAGATCAGCGGCCGGCCGCTTGCTGTGCGGTGGTCTT
ACTTTTGTTTTGCTCTTCCTCTATCTTGTCTAAAGCTTCCTTGGTGTCTTTTATCTCTATCCTTTGATGC
ACACAATAGAGGGTTGCTACTGTATTATATAATGATCTAAGTTCTTCTGATCCTGTCTGAAGGGATGGTT
GTAGCTGTCCCAGTATTTGTCTACAGCCTTCTGATGTTTCTAACAGGCCAGGATTAACTGCGAATCGTTC
TAGCTCCCTGCTTGCCCATACTATATGTTTTAATTTATATTTTTTCTTTCCCCCTGGCCTTAACCGAATT
TTTTCCCATCGCGATCTAATTCTCCCCCGCTTAATACTGACGCTCTCGCACCCATCTCTCTCCTTCTAGC
CTCCGCTAGTCAAAATTTTTGGCGTACTCACCAGTCGCCGCCCCTCGCCTCTTGCCGTGCGCGCTTCAGC
AAGCCGAGTCCTGCGTCGAGAGAGCTCCTCTGGTTTCCCTTTCGCTTTCAAGTCCCTGTTCGGGCGCCAC
TGCTAGAGATTTTCCACACTGACTAAAAGGGTCTGAGGGATCTCTAGTTACCAGAGTCACACAACAGACG
GGCACACACTACTTGAAGCACTCAAGGCAAGCTTTATTGAGGCTTAAGCAGTGGGTTCCCTAGTTAGCCA
GAGAGCTCCCAGGCTCAGATCTGGTCTAACCAGAGAGACCCAGTACAGGCAAAAAGCAGCTGCTTATATG
CAGGATCTGAGGGCTCGCCACTCCCCAGTCCCGCCCAGGCCACGCCTCCCTGGAAAGTCCCCAGCGGAAA
GTCCCTTGTAGCAAGCTCGATATCAGCAGTTCTTGAAGTACTCCGGATGCAGCTCTCGGGCCACGTGATG
AAATGCTAGGCGGCTGTCAAACCTCCACTCTAACACTTCTCTCTCCGGGTCATCCATCCCATGCAGGCTC
ACAGGGTGTAACAAGCTGGTGTTCTCTCCTTTATTGGCCTCTTCTACCTTATCTGGCTCAACTGGTACTA
GCTTGTAGCACCATCCAAAGGTCAGTGGATATCTGACCCCTGGCCCTGGTGTGTAGTTCTGCTAATCAGG
GAAGTAGCCTTGTGTGTGGTAGATCCACAGATCAAGGATATCTTGTCTTCTTTGGGAGTGAATTAGCCCT
TCCAACTACTAAGTTTGTAGTACATATTTAACAAATACAATTTCTTTAAAATGAAAATAATTCAGAGGAA
TCACAGGTTTAGAGTAAATGAAACCACAGGTAATTGGCAGTGGTAATAGGGTATGGGGTGGGAAGTTTGG
GATGATTTTGGTTAGCTTGAGTTATCCAGTTGATCCAGACATGATAAGATACATTGATGAGTTTGGACAA
ACCACAACTAGAATGCAGTGAAAAAAATGCTTTATTTGTGAAATTTGTGATGCTATTGCTTTATTTGTAA
CCATTATAAGCTGCAATAAACAAGTTAACAACAACAATTGCATTCATTTTATGTTTCAGGTTCAGGGGGA
GGTGTGGGAGGTTTTTTAAAGCAAGTAAAACCTCTACAAATGTGGTATGGCTGATTATGATCTCTAGTCA
AGGCACTATACATCAAATATTCCTTATTAACCCCTTTACAAATTAAAAAGCTAAAGGTACACAATTTTTG
AGCATAGTTATTAATAGCAGACACTCTATGCCTGTGTGGAGTAAGAAAAAACAGTATGTTATGATTATAA
CTGTTATGCCTACTTATAAAGGTTACAGAATATTTTTCCATAATTTTCTTGTATAGCAGTGCAGCTTTTT
CCTTTGTGGTGTAAATAGCAAAGCAAGCAAGAGTTCTATTACTAAACACAGCATGACTCAAAAAACTTAG
CAATTCTGAAGGAAAGTCCTTGGGGTCTTCTACCTTTCTCTTCTTTTTTGGAGGAGTAGAATGTTGAGAG
TCAGCAGTAGCCTCATCATCACTAGATGGCATTTCTTCTGAGCAAAACAGGTTTTCCTCATTAAAGGCAT
TCCACCACTGCTCCCATTCATCAGTTCCATAGGTTGGAATCTAAAATACACAAACAATTAGAATCAGTAG
TTTAACACATTATACACTTAAAAATTTTATATTTACCTTAGAGCTTTAAATCTCTGTAGGTAGTTTGTCC
AATTATGTCACACCACAGAAGTAAGGTTCCTTCACAAAGATCCGGGGCCCACTCATAAATCCAGTTGCCG
CCACGGTAGCCAATCACCGTATCGTATAAATCATCGTCGGTACGTTCGGCATCGCTCATCACAATACGTG
CCTGGACGTCGAGGATTTCGCGTGGGTCAATGCCGCGCCAGATCCACATCAGACGGTTAATCATGCGATA
CCAGTGAGGGATGGTTTTACCATCAAGGGCCGACTGCACAGGCGGTTGTGCGCCGTGATTAAAGCGGCGG
ACTAGCGTCGAGGTTTCAGGATGTTTAAAGCGGGGTTTGAACAGGGTTTCGCTCAGGTTTGCCTGTGTCA
TGGATGCAGCCTCCAGAATACTTACTGGAAACTATTGTAACCCGCCTGAAGTTAAAAAGAACAACGCCCG
GCAGTGCCAGGCGTTGAAAAGATTAGCGACCGGAGATTGGCGGGACGAATACGACGCCCATATCCCACGG
CTGTTCAATCCAGGTATCTTGCGGGATATCAACAACATAGTCATCAACCAGCGGACGACCAGCCGGTTTT
GCGAAGATGGTGACAAAGTGCGCTTTTGGATACATTTCACGAATCGCAACCGCAGTACCACCGGTATCCA
CCAGGTCATCAATAACGATGAAGCCTTCGCCATCGCCTTCTGCGCGTTTCAGCACTTTAAGCTCGCGCTG
GTTGTCGTGATCGTAGCTGGAAATACAAACGGTATCGACATGACGAATACCCAGTTCACGCGCCAGTAAC
GCACCCGGTACAGACCGCCACGGCTTACGGCAATAATGCCTTTCCATTGTTCAGAAGGCATCAGTCGGCT
TGCGAGTTTACGTGCATGGATCTGCAACATGTCCCAGGTGACGATGTATTTTTCGCTCATGTGAAGTGTC
CCAGCCTGTTTATCTACGGCTTAAAAAGTGTTCGAGGGGAAAATAGGTTGCGCGAGATTATAGAGATCTG
GCGCACTAAAAACCAGTATTTCACATGAGTCCGCGTCTTTTTACGCACTGCCTCTCCCTGACGCGGGATA
AAGTGGTATTCTCAAACATATCTCGCAAGCCTGTCTTGTGTCCAAGCTTTTTGCAAAAGCCTAGGCCTCC
AAAAAAGCCTCCTCACTACTTCTGGAATAGCTCAGAGGCCGAGGCGGCCTCGGCCTCTGCATAAATAAAA
AAAATTAGTCAGCCATGGGGCGGAGAATGGGCGGAACTGGGCGGAGTTAGGGGCGGGATGGGCGGAGTTA
GGGGCGGGACTATGGTTGCTGACTAATTGAGATGCATGCTTTGCATACTTCTGCCTGCTGGGGAGCCTGG
GGACTTTCCACACCTGGTTGCTGACTAATTGAGATGCATGCTTTGCATACTTCTGCCTGCTGGGGAGCCT
GGGGACTTTCCACACCCTAACTGACACACATTCCACAGCTGCATTAATGAATCGGCCAACGCGCGGGGAG
AGGCGGTTTGCGTATTGGGCGCTCTTCCGCTTCCTCGCTCACTGACTCGCTGCGCTCGGTCGTTCGGCTG
CGGCGAGCGGTATCAGCTCACTCAAAGGCGGTAATACGGTTATCCACAGAATCAGGGGATAACGCAGGAA
AGAACATGTGAGCAAAAGGCCAGCAAAAGGCCAGGAACCGTAAAAAGGCCGCGTTGCTGGCGTTTTTCCA
TAGGCTCCGCCCCCCTGACGAGCATCACAAAAATCGACGCTCAAGTCAGAGGTGGCGAAACCCGACAGGA
CTATAAAGATACCAGGCGTTTCCCCCTGGAAGCTCCCTCGTGCGCTCTCCTGTTCCGACCCTGCCGCTTA
CCGGATACCTGTCCGCCTTTCTCCCTTCGGGAAGCGTGGCGCTTTCTCATAGCTCACGCTGTAGGTATCT
CAGTTCGGTGTAGGTCGTTCGCTCCAAGCTGGGCTGTGTGCACGAACCCCCCGTTCAGCCCGACCGCTGC
GCCTTATCCGGTAACTATCGTCTTGAGTCCAACCCGGTAAGACACGACTTATCGCCACTGGCAGCAGCCA
CTGGTAACAGGATTAGCAGAGCGAGGTATGTAGGCGGTGCTACAGAGTTCTTGAAGTGGTGGCCTAACTA
CGGCTACACTAGAAGAACAGTATTTGGTATCTGCGCTCTGCTGAAGCCAGTTACCTTCGGAAAAAGAGTT
GGTAGCTCTTGATCCGGCAAACAAACCACCGCTGGTAGCGGTGGTTTTTTTGTTTGCAAGCAGCAGATTA
CGCGCAGAAAAAAAGGATCTCAAGAAGATCCTTTGATCTTTTCTACGGGGTCTGACGCTCAGTGGAACGA
AAACTCACGTTAAGGGATTTTGGTCATGAGATTATCAAAAAGGATCTTCACCTAGATCCTTTTAAATTAA
AAATGAAGTTTTAAATCAATCTAAAGTATATATGAGTAAACTTGGTCTGACAGTTACCAATGCTTAATCA
GTGAGGCACCTATCTCAGCGATCTGTCTATTTCGTTCATCCATAGTTGCCTGACTCCCCGTCGTGTAGAT
AACTACGATACGGGAGGGCTTACCATCTGGCCCCAGTGCTGCAATGATACCGCGAGACCCACGCTCACCG
GCTCCAGATTTATCAGCAATAAACCAGCCAGCCGGAAGGGCCGAGCGCAGAAGTGGTCCTGCAACTTTAT
CCGCCTCCATCCAGTCTATTAATTGTTGCCGGGAAGCTAGAGTAAGTAGTTCGCCAGTTAATAGTTTGCG
CAACGTTGTTGCCATTGCTACAGGCATCGTGGTGTCACGCTCGTCGTTTGGTATGGCTTCATTCAGCTCC
GGTTCCCAACGATCAAGGCGAGTTACATGATCCCCCATGTTGTGCAAAAAAGCGGTTAGCTCCTTCGGTC
CTCCGATCGTTGTCAGAAGTAAGTTGGCCGCAGTGTTATCACTCATGGTTA
